Addgene plasmid #133832: pAD-KPS12-Pman
Purpose: Fluorescent protein mKate(KPS12) variant for optimized expression in Bacillus mycoides; under control of mannose inducible promoter.
Depositing lab: Oscar Kuipers. Depositing organization: University of Groningen. Publication: Optimized fluorescent proteins for the rhizosphere-associated bacterium Bacillus mycoides with endophytic and biocontrol agent potential. Yi Y, Frenzel E, Spoelder J, Elzenga JTM, van Elsas JD, Kuipers OP. Environ Microbiol Rep. 2018 Feb;10(1):57-74. doi: 10.1111/1758-2229.12607. Epub 2018 Jan 5. PubMed 29195004.
Backbone
  Vector backbone: pAD43-25
  Backbone manufacturer: Dunn and Handelsman, 1999
  Vector type: Bacterial Expression ; E.coli/Bacillus spp. shuttle vector
  Selectable markers: Ampicillin
Growth in bacteria
  Bacterial resistance: Chloramphenicol, 25 μg/mL
  Growth temperature: 37°C
  Growth strain: MC1061
  Copy number: Unknown
Gene/Insert
  Gene/Insert name: mKate(KPS12) (alt name: mutated variant of mKate2 ((Piatkevich et al., 2010))
  Species: Synthetic
  Insert size (bp): 693
  Promoter: Pman
  Cloning method: Restriction Enzyme; 5′ cloning site EcoRI (unknown if destroyed); 3′ cloning site XbaI (unknown if destroyed)
  Sequencing primers: 5′ FW; 3′ RV
Terms and licenses: Academic/Nonprofit Terms; Industry Terms: Not Available to Industry
How to cite: pAD-KPS12-Pman was a gift from Oscar Kuipers (Addgene plasmid # 133832 ; http://n2t.net/addgene:133832 ; RRID:Addgene_133832)
