[The description below was written by a language model from this plasmid's Addgene catalogue record and pLannotate feature annotations shown in this document.]
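Description:
pAD-KPS12-Pman is an E. coli/Bacillus shuttle vector of about 6 kb, built on the pAD43-25 backbone, for expressing a red fluorescent protein in Bacillus mycoides. The E. coli half is pBR322/pUC-like: a ColE1/pMB1-type origin, the bom mobility region, short remnants of rop, and a β-lactamase gene with its own promoter conferring ampicillin resistance. The Gram-positive half carries a rep gene for a replication initiator protein (matched by homology to a Bacillus amyloliquefaciens plasmid Rep), a fragment of a cop copy-control sequence, and a complete Staphylococcus aureus-type cat gene for chloramphenicol resistance. The catalogue lists chloramphenicol as the bacterial resistance and ampicillin as a selectable marker, consistent with both intact genes. Short fragments of an E. coli cat promoter and coding region and of ermC' lie just downstream of the insert. These appear to be non-functional cloning remnants.

The payload is mKate(KPS12), a synthetic 693 bp mutated variant of the monomeric far-red protein mKate2, which the annotation tool recognises simply as mKate2. The variant was optimised for expression in B. mycoides and was cloned between EcoRI and XbaI sites. According to the record it is driven by Pman, a mannose-inducible promoter. This promoter is not annotated in either feature table, but presumably lies in the short unannotated stretch upstream of the coding sequence. The depositor and sequencing-derived records agree closely, differing by a single nucleotide in length. The plasmid provides inducible red fluorescent labelling of B. mycoides, a rhizosphere-associated bacterium with endophytic and biocontrol potential, and likely of related Bacillus species.
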