Features (pLannotate 1.2.2; 14 found; start..end, strand, type, name):
    129..824     +  CDS            mKate2: mKate2 is a basic (constitutively fluorescent) red fluorescent protein published in 2009, derived from Entacmaea quadricolor. It is reported to be a rapidly-maturing monomer with moderate acid sensitivity.
    885..913     +  promoter       cat promoter (fragment): promoter of the E. coli cat gene encoding chloramphenicol acetyltransferase
    914..1027    +  CDS            CmR (fragment): chloramphenicol acetyltransferase; cat; confers resistance to chloramphenicol
   1010..1162    +  CDS            ermC' (fragment): ERM_BACIU - Experimental evidence at protein level: Swiss-Prot protein existence level 1. This protein produces a dimethylation of the adenine residue at position 2085 in 23S rRNA, resulting in reduced affinity between ribosomes and macrolide-lincosamide-streptogramin B antibiotics. From Bacillus subtilis.
   1293..1328    +  CDS            rop (fragment): Rop protein, which maintains plasmids at low copy number; rop
   1430..1479    +  misc_feature   bom (fragment): basis of mobility region from pBR322
   1551..2567    -  CDS            rep: REP_BACAM - Protein inferred from homology: Swiss-Prot protein existence level 3. From Bacillus amyloliquefaciens (Bacillus velezensis).
   2728..2823    +  CDS            cop (fragment): COP1_STAAU - Protein predicted: Swiss-Prot protein existence level 4. Putative control of replication message. From Staphylococcus aureus.
   2995..3642    +  CDS            cat: CAT1_STAAU - Experimental evidence at transcript level: Swiss-Prot protein existence level 2. This enzyme is an effector of chloramphenicol resistance in bacteria. From Staphylococcus aureus.
   3722..3764    +  CDS            rop (fragment): Rop protein, which maintains plasmids at low copy number; rop
   3866..4006    +  misc_feature   bom: basis of mobility region from pBR322
   4192..4780    -  rep_origin     ori: high-copy-number ColE1/pMB1/pBR322/pUC origin of replication
   4951..5811    -  CDS            AmpR: β-lactamase; bla; confers resistance to ampicillin, carbenicillin, and related antibiotics
   5812..5916    -  promoter       AmpR promoter: bla
>Addgene plasmid #133832 | pAD-KPS12-Pman | depositor full sequence | sequence record 257254 | pAD-KPS12-Pman sequence 6016 bps
GAATTCGCAGGGATTATTCCTTGCTTTTTTTGTTATAGGGAAAAATGCCTTTATTACCGGAACCTATGGT
AAAAAAAGCGATTTTAATGAGCTGATTTCGGTATACAGTTGAGACATCTAGAGGAAAATTAATGTCAGAA
CTTATCAAGGAAAATATGCACATGAAATTGTACATGGAAGGAACAGTAAATAATCACCACTTTAAATGTA
CCTCAGAAGGAGAAGGAAAACCATATGAAGGTACTCAAACCATGCGTATTAAGGCCGTTGAAGGTGGACC
ATTGCCTTTTGCCTTTGATATTCTTGCTACATCTTTTATGTACGGATCAAAGACTTTTATCAATCATACC
CAAGGTATCCCAGATTTCTTTAAACAGTCATTTCCTGAAGGATTTACATGGGAACGTGTCACAACTTATG
AAGATGGTGGAGTATTGACAGCAACTCAAGATACATCTTTGCAAGATGGTTGTCTTATCTACAATGTAAA
GATCCGTGGAGTTAATTTTCCAAGTAATGGTCCTGTTATGCAGAAAAAGACCCTTGGATGGGAAGCATCT
ACCGAAACATTATATCCTGCCGATGGTGGATTGGAAGGTCGTGCTGATATGGCATTGAAACTTGTCGGTG
GAGGTCACCTTATCTGTAATTTGAAGACCACATACCGTTCTAAAAAGCCAGCTAAGAATCTTAAGATGCC
TGGTGTTTACTACGTCGATCGTCGTTTAGAACGTATCAAAGAAGCAGATAAGGAAACTTATGTTGAACAG
CACGAAGTAGCCGTCGCACGTTATTGTGATTTGCCTAGTAAATTGGGACACCGTTAATAATAAAAGCTTG
AGTAGGCATGCAAGCTTGAGTAGGACAAATCCGCCGAGCTTCGACGAGATTTTCAGGAGCTAAGGAAGCT
AAAATGGAGAAAAAAATCACTGGATATACCACCGTTGATATATCCCAATGGCATCGTAAAGAACATTTTG
AGGCATTTCAGTCAGTTGCTCAATGTACCTATAACCAGACCGTTCAGAACAAAGAATACAAGAAAATATT
TACAAAAAATCAATTTAACAATTCCTTAAAACATGCAGGAATTGACGATTTAAACAATATTAGCTTTGAA
CAATTCTTATCTCTTTTCAATAGCTATAAATTATTTAATAAGTAAGTTAAGGGATGCATAAACTGCATCC
CTTAACTTGTTTTTCGTGTGCCTATTTTTTGTGAATCGCTAAGAAACCATTATTATCATGACATTAACCT
ATAAAAATAGGCGTATCACGAGGCCCTTTCGTCTCGCGCGTTTCGGTGATGACGGTGAAAACCTCTGACA
CATGCAGCTCCCGGAGACGGTCACAGCTTGTCTGTAAGCGGATGCCGGGAGCAGACAAGCCCGTCAGGGC
GCGTCAGCGGGTGTTGGCGGGTGTCGGGGCTGGCTTAACTATGCGGCATCAGAGCAGATTGTACTGAGAG
TGCACCATACAAAACATATTTCAACACAATACAAATGGGTTAGTTAAAAAAGCAGGCCTTCTAAAGGTCT
GCTTTTTTTATTTGATTATGTAATTTTTAATGCCAGGATGCCAATAAGCCATAACCTCAAATGCACCATT
TGCAACCTCGTCATCTTCTTCCTCAATCTTGACCAGATCGCCGTCCTCCGCATCACCAAGATTCAGCTCT
TTATGTATCTCCTTCAAAATGCCACCGTATCCAATTAACCTTCGAGCTGCCAACGCATCATCCAAGTAAA
GCACCGTGTTCAGATTGTCTTCAGTCACCTTATTACCGCGCACACAATCCGTATCCTTAACCGGATATTT
AGAGATTTCGCGAACAGCTTTTTGCTCCATCATTGCGTTCCGCACATCGTTTTCAATCTGTTCAGCGTCA
ATCTTAGCTTTACCTTTCACTCGACGAATATCGACAATTGGAGTGTAATCCAATTTCATCGCCTTTTTCC
AAAGGCTCGTCCACTCCGCCTGCTTAATATAGTTTTTCCCAAAATAATTTTTCCTTACTGGTATCAACAC
ATGAAAATGAGGATGATATGTATCTTCTTCATGATTTTTGGTAATCTCTAAAGCTCTGAAAAATCCAAGA
ACCGAAGTTTTTACTTTTTTGTACTGGAACAGTTTCCTAAAGCCTTCCATCATCGCAGAAATTTGTGGCT
TCAGCCGTTCTCCCTTTACATTTCGAATCGTCAGCGTGAGAAAAATCCATCCGCAGCCGTACTGTCTATT
GGCTTCCTCTACGATCAACTTATTGTGATAAGCAATTTTTAACGACCTGCGCCACGCACACATCGGACAT
AACCTCACTTTACAAAAATGGGCTTGATACAGTTTTAACTTGCCCGTCTCCGGGTCTCTCTTAAACGAAA
GATACTCTGCACAACTAATTAGTTTTTCAGCCTTTTTGCCATAGTAAGGTGCCCCAATCTTACTCTCTAA
CGCTTCGTAATGCTCCGCCATGAGGTTCGTCCGTCTCTTTTTCCCCTTCCAATCCCGCTTTTTACCTGTT
GCGGTTTTATCTTCGAGGATGCTATAATCATTTTCAGATGAATAAATCAACAAAAAAACTCCTTCTGAGC
TAGTTCTCTAGCATTCTATTATTTTGATTCGACACCTTAATAATAGCAGAAGGAGTTTTTACCTGTCAAA
GAACCATCAAACCCTTGATACACAAGGCTTTGACCTAATTTTGAAAAATGATGTTGTTTCTATATAGTAT
CAAGATAAGAAAGAAAAGGATTTTTCGCTACGCTCAAATCCTTTAAAAAAACACAAAAGACCACATTTTT
TAATGTGGTCTTTATTCTTCAACTAAAGCACCCATTAGTTCAACAAACGAAAATTGGATAAAGTGGGATA
TTTTTAAAATATATATTTATGTTACAGTAATATTGACTTTTAAAAAAGGATTGATTCTAATGAAGAAAGC
AGACAAGTAAGCCTCCTAAATTCACTTTAGATAAAAATTTAGGAGGCATATCAAATGAACTTTAATAAAA
TTGATTTAGACAATTGGAAGAGAAAAGAGATATTTAATCATTATTTGAACCAACAAACGACTTTTAGTAT
AACCACAGAAATTGATATTAGTGTTTTATACCGAAACATAAAACAAGAAGGATATAAATTTTACCCTGCA
TTTATTTTCTTAGTGACAAGGGTGATAAACTCAAATACAGCTTTTAGAACTGGTTACAATAGCGACGGAG
AGTTAGGTTATTGGGATAAGTTAGAGCCACTTTATACAATTTTTGATGGTGTATCTAAAACATTCTCTGG
TATTTGGACTCCTGTAAAGAATGACTTCAAAGAGTTTTATGATTTATACCTTTCTGATGTAGAGAAATAT
AATGGTTCGGGGAAATTGTTTCCCAAAACACCTATACCTGAAAATGCTTTTTCTCTTTCTATTATTCCAT
GGACTTCATTTACTGGGTTTAACTTAAATATCAATAATAATAGTAATTACCTTCTACCCATTATTACAGC
AGGAAAATTCATTAATAAAGGTAATTCAATATATTTACCGCTATCTTTACAGGTACATCATTCTGTTTGT
GATGGTTATCATGCAGGATTGTTTATGAACTCTATTCAGGAATTGTCAGATAGGCCTAATGACTGGCTTT
TATAATATGAGATAATGCCGACTGTACTTTTTACAGTCGGTTTTCTAATGTCACTAACCTGCCCCGTTAG
TCGCCATTCGCCAGCTGCCTCGCGCGTTTCGGTGATGACGGTGAAAACCTCTGACACATGCAGCTCCCGG
AGACGGTCACAGCTTGTCTGTAAGCGGATGCCGGGAGCAGACAAGCCCGTCAGGGCGCGTCAGCGGGTGT
TGGCGGGTGTCGGGGCGCAGCCATGACCCAGTCACGTAGCGATAGCGGAGTGTATACTGGCTTAACTATG
CGGCATCAGAGCAGATTGTACTGAGAGTGCACCATATGCGGTGTGAAATACCGCACAGATGCGTAAGGAG
AAAATACCGCATCAGGCGCTCTTCCGCTTCCTCGCTCACTGACTCGCTGCGCTCGGTCGTTCGGCTGCGG
CGAGCGGTATCAGCTCACTCAAAGGCGGTAATACGGTTATCCACAGAATCAGGGGATAACGCAGGAAAGA
ACATGTGAGCAAAAGGCCAGCAAAAGGCCAGGAACCGTAAAAAGGCCGCGTTGCTGGCGTTTTTCCATAG
GCTCCGCCCCCCTGACGAGCATCACAAAAATCGACGCTCAAGTCAGAGGTGGCGAAACCCGACAGGACTA
TAAAGATACCAGGCGTTTCCCCCTGGAAGCTCCCTCGTGCGCTCTCCTGTTCCGACCCTGCCGCTTACCG
GATACCTGTCCGCCTTTCTCCCTTCGGGAAGCGTGGCGCTTTCTCAATGCTCACGCTGTAGGTATCTCAG
TTCGGTGTAGGTCGTTCGCTCCAAGCTGGGCTGTGTGCACGAACCCCCCGTTCAGCCCGACCGCTGCGCC
TTATCCGGTAACTATCGTCTTGAGTCCAACCCGGTAAGACACGACTTATCGCCACTGGCAGCAGCCACTG
GTAACAGGATTAGCAGAGCGAGGTATGTAGGCGGTGCTACAGAGTTCTTGAAGTGGTGGCCTAACTACGG
CTACACTAGAAGGACAGTATTTGGTATCTGCGCTCTGCTGAAGCCAGTTACCTTCGGAAAAAGAGTTGGT
AGCTCTTGATCCGGCAAACAAACCACCGCTGGTAGCGGTGGTTTTTTTGTTTGCAAGCAGCAGATTACGC
GCAGAAAAAAAGGATCTCAAGAAGATCCTTTGATCTTTTCTACGGGGTCTGACGCTCAGTGGAACGAAAA
CTCACGTTAAGGGATTTTGGTCATGAGATTATCAAAAAGGATCTTCACCTAGATCCTTTTAAATTAAAAA
TGAAGTTTTAAATCAATCTAAAGTATATATGAGTAAACTTGGTCTGACAGTTACCAATGCTTAATCAGTG
AGGCACCTATCTCAGCGATCTGTCTATTTCGTTCATCCATAGTTGCCTGACTCCCCGTCGTGTAGATAAC
TACGATACGGGAGGGCTTACCATCTGGCCCCAGTGCTGCAATGATACCGCGAGACCCACGCTCACCGGCT
CCAGATTTATCAGCAATAAACCAGCCAGCCGGAAGGGCCGAGCGCAGAAGTGGTCCTGCAACTTTATCCG
CCTCCATCCAGTCTATTAATTGTTGCCGGGAAGCTAGAGTAAGTAGTTCGCCAGTTAATAGTTTGCGCAA
CGTTGTTGCCATTGCTGCAGGCATCGTGGTGTCACGCTCGTCGTTTGGTATGGCTTCATTCAGCTCCGGT
TCCCAACGATCAAGGCGAGTTACATGATCCCCCATGTTGTGCAAAAAAGCGGTTAGCTCCTTCGGTCCTC
CGATCGTTGTCAGAAGTAAGTTGGCCGCAGTGTTATCACTCATGGTTATGGCAGCACTGCATAATTCTCT
TACTGTCATGCCATCCGTAAGATGCTTTTCTGTGACTGGTGAGTACTCAACCAAGTCATTCTGAGAATAG
TGTATGCGGCGACCGAGTTGCTCTTGCCCGGCGTCAACACGGGATAATACCGCGCCACATAGCAGAACTT
TAAAAGTGCTCATCATTGGAAAACGTTCTTCGGGGCGAAAACTCTCAAGGATCTTACCGCTGTTGAGATC
CAGTTCGATGTAACCCACTCGTGCACCCAACTGATCTTCAGCATCTTTTACTTTCACCAGCGTTTCTGGG
TGAGCAAAAACAGGAAGGCAAAATGCCGCAAAAAAGGGAATAAGGGCGACACGGAAATGTTGAATACTCA
TACTCTTCCTTTTTCAATATTATTGAAGCATTTATCAGGGTTATTGTCTCATGAGCGGATACATATTTGA
ATGTATTTAGAAAAATAAACAAATAGGGGTTCCGCGCACATTTCCCCGAAAAGTGCCACCTGACGTCTAA
GAAACCATTATTATCATGACATTAACCTATAAAAATAGGCGTATCACGAGGCCCTTTCGTCTTCAA
