Features (pLannotate 1.2.2; 14 found; start..end, strand, type, name):
    130..825     +  CDS            mKate2: mKate2 is a basic (constitutively fluorescent) red fluorescent protein published in 2009, derived from Entacmaea quadricolor. It is reported to be a rapidly-maturing monomer with moderate acid sensitivity.
    886..914     +  promoter       cat promoter (fragment): promoter of the E. coli cat gene encoding chloramphenicol acetyltransferase
    915..1028    +  CDS            CmR (fragment): chloramphenicol acetyltransferase; cat; confers resistance to chloramphenicol
   1011..1163    +  CDS            ermC' (fragment): ERM_BACIU - Experimental evidence at protein level: Swiss-Prot protein existence level 1. This protein produces a dimethylation of the adenine residue at position 2085 in 23S rRNA, resulting in reduced affinity between ribosomes and macrolide-lincosamide-streptogramin B antibiotics. From Bacillus subtilis.
   1294..1329    +  CDS            rop (fragment): Rop protein, which maintains plasmids at low copy number; rop
   1431..1480    +  misc_feature   bom (fragment): basis of mobility region from pBR322
   1552..2568    -  CDS            rep: REP_BACAM - Protein inferred from homology: Swiss-Prot protein existence level 3. From Bacillus amyloliquefaciens (Bacillus velezensis).
   2729..2812    +  CDS            cop (fragment): COP1_STAAU - Protein predicted: Swiss-Prot protein existence level 4. Putative control of replication message. From Staphylococcus aureus.
   2997..3644    +  CDS            cat: CAT1_STAAU - Experimental evidence at transcript level: Swiss-Prot protein existence level 2. This enzyme is an effector of chloramphenicol resistance in bacteria. From Staphylococcus aureus.
   3726..3765    +  CDS            rop (fragment): Rop protein, which maintains plasmids at low copy number; rop
   3867..4007    +  misc_feature   bom: basis of mobility region from pBR322
   4193..4781    -  rep_origin     ori: high-copy-number ColE1/pMB1/pBR322/pUC origin of replication
   4952..5812    -  CDS            AmpR: β-lactamase; bla; confers resistance to ampicillin, carbenicillin, and related antibiotics
   5813..5917    -  promoter       AmpR promoter: bla
>Addgene plasmid #133832 | pAD-KPS12-Pman | addgene full sequence | sequence record 261722 | Addgene NGS Result
GAATTCGCAGGGATTATTCCTTGCTTTTTTTGTTATAGGGAAAAATGCCTTTATTACCGGAACCTATGGT
AAAAAAAGCGATTTTAATGAGCTGATTTCGGTATACAGTTGAGACATCTAGAAGGAAAATTAATGTCAGA
ACTTATCAAGGAAAATATGCACATGAAATTGTACATGGAAGGAACAGTAAATAATCACCACTTTAAATGT
ACCTCAGAAGGAGAAGGAAAACCATATGAAGGTACTCAAACCATGCGTATTAAGGCCGTTGAAGGTGGAC
CATTGCCTTTTGCCTTTGATATTCTTGCTACATCTTTTATGTACGGATCAAAGACTTTTATCAATCATAC
CCAAGGTATCCCAGATTTCTTTAAACAGTCATTTCCTGAAGGATTTACATGGGAACGTGTCACAACTTAT
GAAGATGGTGGAGTATTGACAGCAACTCAAGATACATCTTTGCAAGATGGTTGTCTTATCTACAATGTAA
AGATCCGTGGAGTTAATTTTCCAAGTAATGGTCCTGTTATGCAGAAAAAGACCCTTGGATGGGAAGCATC
TACCGAAACATTATATCCTGCCGATGGTGGATTGGAAGGTCGTGCTGATATGGCATTGAAACTTGTCGGT
GGAGGTCACCTTATCTGTAATTTGAAGACCACATACCGTTCTAAAAAGCCAGCTAAAAATCTTAAGATGC
CTGGTGTTTACTACGTCGATCGTCGTTTAGAACGTATCAAAGAAGCATATAAGGAAACTTATGTTGAACA
GCACGAAGTAGCCGTCGCACGGTATTGTGATTTGCCTAGTAAATTGGGACACCGTTAATAATAAAAGCTT
GAGAAGGCATGCAAGCTTGAGTAGGACAAATCCGCCGAGCTTCGACGAGATTTTCAGGAGCTAAGGAAGC
TAAAATGGAGAAAAAAATCACTGGATATACCACCGTTGATATATCCCAATGGCATCGTAAAGAACATTTT
GAGGCATTTCAGTCAGTTGCTCAATGTACCTATAACCAGACCGTTCAGAACAAAGAATACAAGAAAATAT
TTACAAAAAATCAATTTAACAATTCCTTAAAACATGCAGGAATTGACGATTTAAACAATATTAGCTTTGA
ACAATTCTTATCTCTTTTCAATAGCTATAAATTATTTAATAAGTAAGTTAAGGGATGCATAAACTGCATC
CCTTAACTTGTTTTTCGTGTGCCTATTTTTTGTGAATCGCTAAGAAACCATTATTATCATGACATTAACC
TATAAAAATAGGCGTATCACGAGGCCCTTTCGTCTCGCGCGTTTCGGTGATGACGGTGAAAACCTCTGAC
ACATGCAGCTCCCGGAGACGGTCACAGCTTGTCTGTAAGCGGATGCCGGGAGCAGACAAGCCCGTCAGGG
CGCGTCAGCGGGTGTTGGCGGGTGTCGGGGCTGGCTTAACTATGCGGCATCAGAGCAGATTGTACTGAGA
GTGCACCATACAAAACATATTTCAACACAATACAAATGGGTTAGTTAAAAAAGCAGGCCTTCTAAAGGTC
TGCTTTTTTTATTTGATTATGTAATTTTTAATGCCAGGATGCCAATAAGCCATAACCTCAAATGCACCAT
TTGCAACCTCGTCATCTTCTTCCTCAATCTTGACCAGATCGCCGTCCTCCGCATCACCAAGATTCAGCTC
TTTATGTATCTCCTTCAAAATGCCACCGTATCCAATTAACCTTCGAGCTGCCAACGCATCATCCAAGTAA
AGCACCGTGTTCAGATTGTCTTCAGTCACCTTATTACCGCGCACAACATCCGTATCCTTAACCGGATATT
TAGAGATTTCGAGAACAGCTTTTTGCTCCATCATTGCGTTCCGCACATCGTTTTCAATCTGTTCAGCGTC
AATCTTAGCTTTACCTTTCACTCGACGAATATCGACAATTGGAGTGTAATCCAATTTCATCGCCTTTTTC
CAAAGGCTCGTCCACTCCGCCTGCTTAATATAGTTTTTCCCAAAATAATTTTTCCTTACTGGTATCAACA
CATGAAAATGAGGATGATATGTATCTTCTTCATGATTTTTGGTAATCTCTAAAGCTCTGAAAAATCCAAG
AACCGAAGTTTTTACTTTTTTGTACTGGAACAGTTTCCTAAAGCCTTCCATCATCGCAGAAATTTGTGGC
TTCAGCCGTTCTCCCTTTACATTTCGAATCGTCAGCGTGAGAAAAATCCATCCGCAGCCGTACTGTCTAT
TGGCTTCCTCTACGATCAACTTATTGTGATAAGCAATTTTTAACGACCTGCGCCACGCACACATCGGACA
TAACCTCACTTTACAAAAATGGGCTTGATACAGTTTTAACTTGCCCGTCTCCGGGTCTCTCTTAAACGAA
AGATACTCTGCACAACTAATTAGTTTTTCAGCCTTTTTGCCATAGTAAGGTGCCCCAATCTTACTCTCTA
ACGCTTCGTAATGCTCCGCCATGAGGTTCGTCCGTCTCTTTTTCCCCTTCCAATCCCGCTTTTTACCTGT
TGCGGTTTTATCTTCGAGGATGCTATAATCATTTTCAGATGAATAAATCAACAAAAAAACTCCTTCTGAG
CTAGTTCTCTAGCATTCTATTATTTTGATTCGACACCTTAATAATAGCAGAAGGAGTTTTTACCTGTCAA
AGAACCATCAAACCCTTGATACACAAGGCTTTGACCTAATTTTGAAAAATGATGTTGTTTCTATATAGTA
TCAAGATAAGAAAGAAAAGGATTTTTCGCTACGCTCAAATCCTTTAAAAAAACACAAAAGACCACATTTT
TTAATGTGGTCTTTTATTCTTCAACTAAAGCACCCATTAGTTCAACAAACGAAAATTGGATAAAGTGGGA
TATTTTTAAAATATATATTTATGTTACAGTAATATTGACTTTTAAAAAAGGATTGATTCTAATGAAGAAA
GCAGACAAGTAAGCCTCCTAAATTCACTTTAGATAAAAATTTAGGAGGCATATCAAATGAACTTTAATAA
AATTGATTTAGACAATTGGAAGAGAAAAGAGATATTTAATCATTATTTGAACCAACAAACGACTTTTAGT
ATAACCACAGAAATTGATATTAGTGTTTTATACCGAAACATAAAACAAGAAGGATATAAATTTTACCCTG
CATTTATTTTCTTAGTGACAAGGGTGATAAACTCAAATACAGCTTTTAGAACTGGTTACAATAGCGACGG
AGAGTTAGGTTATTGGGATAAGTTAGAGCCACTTTATACAATTTTTGATGGTGTATCTAAAACATTCTCT
GGTATTTGGACTCCTGTAAAGAATGACTTCAAAGAGTTTTATGATTTATACCTTTCTGATGTAGAGAAAT
ATAATGGTTCGGGGAAATTGTTTCCCAAAACACCTATACCTGAAAATGCTTTTTCTCTTTCTATTATTCC
ATGGACTTCATTTACTGGGTTTAACTTAAATATCAATAATAATAGTAATTACCTTCTACCCATTATTACA
GCAGGAAAATTCATTAATAAAGGTAATTCAATATATTTACCGCTATCTTTACAGGTACATCATTCTGTTT
GTGATGGTTATCATGCAGGATTGTTTATGAACTCTATTCAGGAATTGTCAGATAGGCCTAATGACTGGCT
TTTATAATATGAGATAATGCCGACTGTACTTTTTACAGTCGGTTTTCTAATGTCACTAACCTGCCCCGTT
AGTCGCCATTCGCCACTGCCTCGCGCGTTTCGGTGATGACGGTGAAAACCTCTGACACATGCAGCTCCCG
GAGACGGTCACAGCTTGTCTGTAAGCGGATGCCGGGAGCAGACAAGCCCGTCAGGGCGCGTCAGCGGGTG
TTGGCGGGTGTCGGGGCGCAGCCATGACCCAGTCACGTAGCGATAGCGGAGTGTATACTGGCTTAACTAT
GCGGCATCAGAGCAGATTGTACTGAGAGTGCACCATATGCGGTGTGAAATACCGCACAGATGCGTAAGGA
GAAAATACCGCATCAGGCGCTCTTCCGCTTCCTCGCTCACTGACTCGCTGCGCTCGGTCGTTCGGCTGCG
GCGAGCGGTATCAGCTCACTCAAAGGCGGTAATACGGTTATCCACAGAATCAGGGGATAACGCAGGAAAG
AACATGTGAGCAAAAGGCCAGCAAAAGGCCAGGAACCGTAAAAAGGCCGCGTTGCTGGCGTTTTTCCATA
GGCTCCGCCCCCCTGACGAGCATCACAAAAATCGACGCTCAAGTCAGAGGTGGCGAAACCCGACAGGACT
ATAAAGATACCAGGCGTTTCCCCCTGGAAGCTCCCTCGTGCGCTCTCCTGTTCCGACCCTGCCGCTTACC
GGATACCTGTCCGCCTTTCTCCCTTCGGGAAGCGTGGCGCTTTCTCATAGCTCACGCTGTAGGTATCTCA
GTTCGGTGTAGGTCGTTCGCTCCAAGCTGGGCTGTGTGCACGAACCCCCCGTTCAGCCCGACCGCTGCGC
CTTATCCGGTAACTATCGTCTTGAGTCCAACCCGGTAAGACACGACTTATCGCCACTGGCAGCAGCCACT
GGTAACAGGATTAGCAGAGCGAGGTATGTAGGCGGTGCTACAGAGTTCTTGAAGTGGTGGCCTAACTACG
GCTACACTAGAAGGACAGTATTTGGTATCTGCGCTCTGCTGAAGCCAGTTACCTTCGGAAAAAGAGTTGG
TAGCTCTTGATCCGGCAAACAAACCACCGCTGGTAGCGGTGGTTTTTTTGTTTGCAAGCAGCAGATTACG
CGCAGAAAAAAAGGATCTCAAGAAGATCCTTTGATCTTTTCTACGGGGTCTGACGCTCAGTGGAACGAAA
ACTCACGTTAAGGGATTTTGGTCATGAGATTATCAAAAAGGATCTTCACCTAGATCCTTTTAAATTAAAA
ATGAAGTTTTAAATCAATCTAAAGTATATATGAGTAAACTTGGTCTGACAGTTACCAATGCTTAATCAGT
GAGGCACCTATCTCAGCGATCTGTCTATTTCGTTCATCCATAGTTGCCTGACTCCCCGTCGTGTAGATAA
CTACGATACGGGAGGGCTTACCATCTGGCCCCAGTGCTGCAATGATACCGCGAGACCCACGCTCACCGGC
TCCAGATTTATCAGCAATAAACCAGCCAGCCGGAAGGGCCGAGCGCAGAAGTGGTCCTGCAACTTTATCC
GCCTCCATCCAGTCTATTAATTGTTGCCGGGAAGCTAGAGTAAGTAGTTCGCCAGTTAATAGTTTGCGCA
ACGTTGTTGCCATTGCTGCAGGCATCGTGGTGTCACGCTCGTCGTTTGGTATGGCTTCATTCAGCTCCGG
TTCCCAACGATCAAGGCGAGTTACATGATCCCCCATGTTGTGCAAAAAAGCGGTTAGCTCCTTCGGTCCT
CCGATCGTTGTCAGAAGTAAGTTGGCCGCAGTGTTATCACTCATGGTTATGGCAGCACTGCATAATTCTC
TTACTGTCATGCCATCCGTAAGATGCTTTTCTGTGACTGGTGAGTACTCAACCAAGTCATTCTGAGAATA
GTGTATGCGGCGACCGAGTTGCTCTTGCCCGGCGTCAACACGGGATAATACCGCGCCACATAGCAGAACT
TTAAAAGTGCTCATCATTGGAAAACGTTCTTCGGGGCGAAAACTCTCAAGGATCTTACCGCTGTTGAGAT
CCAGTTCGATGTAACCCACTCGTGCACCCAACTGATCTTCAGCATCTTTTACTTTCACCAGCGTTTCTGG
GTGAGCAAAAACAGGAAGGCAAAATGCCGCAAAAAAGGGAATAAGGGCGACACGGAAATGTTGAATACTC
ATACTCTTCCTTTTTCAATATTATTGAAGCATTTATCAGGGTTATTGTCTCATGAGCGGATACATATTTG
AATGTATTTAGAAAAATAAACAAATAGGGGTTCCGCGCACATTTCCCCGAAAAGTGCCACCTGACGTCTA
AGAAACCATTATTATCATGACATTAACCTATAAAAATAGGCGTATCACGAGGCCCTTTCGTCTTCAA
